Addgene plasmid #142373: TFORF2655
Purpose: Lentiviral vector for overexpressing transcription factor ORFs with unique 24-bp barcodes. Barcodes facilitate identification of transcription factors in pooled screens.
Depositing lab: Feng Zhang. Depositing organization: Broad Institute. Publication: A transcription factor atlas of directed differentiation. Joung J, Ma S, Tay T, Geiger-Schuller KR, Kirchgatterer PC, Verdine VK, Guo B, Arias-Garcia MA, Allen WE, Singh A, Kuksenko O, Abudayyeh OO, Gootenberg JS, Fu Z, Macrae RK, Buenrostro JD, Regev A, Zhang F. Cell. 2023 Jan 5;186(1):209-229.e26. doi: 10.1016/j.cell.2022.11.026. PubMed 36608654.
Backbone
  Vector backbone: pLX_TRC317
  Backbone manufacturer: Broad Institute Genetic Perturbation Platform
  Backbone size w/o insert (bp): 8264
  Vector type: Mammalian Expression, Lentiviral
  Selectable markers: Puromycin
Growth in bacteria
  Bacterial resistance: Ampicillin, 100 μg/mL
  Growth temperature: 37°C
  Growth strain: NEB Stable
  Copy number: High Copy
Gene/Insert
  Gene/Insert name: STAT6
  Species: H. sapiens (human)
  Insert size (bp): 2315
  Entrez Gene: STAT6 (a.k.a. D12S1644, HIES6, IL-4-STAT, STAT6B, STAT6C)
  Promoter: EF1a
  Cloning method: Unknown
  Sequencing primers: 5′ GGGTGGAGACTGAAGTTAGGCCAG; 3′ CACATAGCGTAAAAGGAGCAACATAG
Terms and licenses: Academic/Nonprofit Terms; Industry Terms: Not Available to Industry
Depositor comments: NM_001178080,NM_001178081,ENST00000538913,ENST00000537215 . The transcription factor ORF portion of this plasmid was synthesized by Genewiz. Please test multiple small colonies in case of plasmid recombination. To make this collection available in a timely manner, a portion of this collection was not fully sequenced by Addgene. If an Addgene verified full plasmid sequence is not available, please contact us prior to placing an order to request the full sequence.
How to cite: TFORF2655 was a gift from Feng Zhang (Addgene plasmid # 142373 ; http://n2t.net/addgene:142373 ; RRID:Addgene_142373)
