[The description below was written by a language model from this plasmid's Addgene catalogue record and pLannotate feature annotations shown in this document.]
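Description:
TFORF2655 is a lentiviral mammalian expression plasmid built on the pLX_TRC317 backbone from the Broad Institute Genetic Perturbation Platform, carrying the human STAT6 open reading frame. STAT6 is a signal transducer and transcriptional activator involved in IL-4 signalling. The construct belongs to a large collection of transcription factor ORF vectors, each tagged with a unique 24-bp barcode so that individual factors can be identified by sequencing in pooled overexpression screens. The barcode itself is not annotated in the feature table. It may lie in the short interval between the ORF and the WPRE, where a small fragment with U6 promoter homology is called, but the record does not confirm this. In bacteria the plasmid is maintained through a high-copy ColE1/pUC origin and ampicillin resistance. An f1 origin and remnants of lac and T7/T3 cloning-vector sequence are also present. The depositor notes that the plasmid can recombine.

The viral portion follows a third-generation, self-inactivating layout. An RSV promoter drives a truncated HIV-1 5' LTR, followed by the Ψ packaging signal with a gag fragment and then the RRE for Rev-dependent export of the genomic RNA. The ΔU3 3' LTR leaves the integrated provirus without LTR promoter activity. Within the provirus there are two cassettes. An SV40 early promoter/origin drives puromycin N-acetyltransferase for selection of transduced cells. Downstream of a cPPT/CTS element, which aids nuclear import, the strong constitutive EF-1α promoter drives STAT6. A WPRE after the ORF enhances transcript stability and expression, and an SV40 polyadenylation signal lies beyond the 3' LTR. The ORF was made by gene synthesis and corresponds to specific STAT6 transcript isoforms listed by the depositor. The vector is intended for stable STAT6 overexpression, for example in directed differentiation screens.
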