Features (pLannotate 1.2.2; 31 found; start..end, strand, type, name):
      5..231     +  promoter       RSV promoter: Rous sarcoma virus enhancer/promoter
    232..412     +  LTR            5' LTR (truncated): truncated 5' long terminal repeat (LTR) from HIV-1
    459..584     +  misc_feature   HIV-1 Ψ: packaging signal of human immunodeficiency virus type 1
    568..931     +  CDS            HIV-1 gag (fragment): gag protein from human immunodeficiency virus 1; gag
   1077..1310    +  misc_feature   RRE: The Rev response element (RRE) of HIV-1 allows for Rev-dependent mRNA export from the nucleus to the cytoplasm.
   1687..1713    +  CDS            Rev (fragment): human immunodeficiency virus 1 (HIV-1) Rev protein; rev; enhances nuclear export of unspliced and incompletely spliced viral mRNAs
   1720..1743    +  promoter       SV40 promoter (fragment): SV40 early promoter
   1744..1815    +  promoter       SV40 promoter (fragment): SV40 enhancer and early promoter
   1839..1974    +  rep_origin     SV40 ori: SV40 origin of replication
   2020..2616    +  CDS            PuroR (fragment): puromycin N-acetyltransferase; pac from Streptomyces; confers resistance to puromycin
   2665..2782    +  misc_feature   cPPT/CTS: central polypurine tract and central termination sequence of HIV-1
   2847..2913    +  CDS            small t antigen (fragment): SV40 (simian virus 40) small t antigen
   2920..4098    +  promoter       EF-1α promoter: strong constitutive promoter for human elongation factor EF-1α
   4109..6325    +  CDS            STAT6 (fragment): STAT6_HUMAN - Experimental evidence at protein level: Swiss-Prot protein existence level 1. Carries out a dual function: signal transduction and activation of transcription. Involved in IL4/interleukin-4- and IL3/interleukin-3-mediated signaling. From Homo sapiens (Human).
   6341..6394    +  promoter       U6 promoter (fragment): RNA polymerase III promoter for human U6 snRNA
   6436..7024    +  misc_feature   WPRE: woodchuck hepatitis virus posttranscriptional regulatory element
   7075..7094    +  misc_feature   cPPT/CTS (fragment): central polypurine tract and central termination sequence of HIV-1
   7096..7329    +  LTR            3' LTR (ΔU3): self-inactivating 3' long terminal repeat (LTR) from HIV-1
   7407..7528    +  polyA_signal   SV40 poly(A) signal: SV40 polyadenylation signal
   7568..7703    +  rep_origin     SV40 ori: SV40 origin of replication
   7724..7742    -  promoter       T7 promoter: promoter for bacteriophage T7 RNA polymerase
   7750..7905    +  CDS            lacZα (fragment): LacZα fragment of β-galactosidase; lacZ fragment
   7910..8338    +  rep_origin     f1 ori (sequence partly withheld): f1 bacteriophage origin of replication; arrow indicates direction of (+) strand synthesis
   8391..8495    +  promoter       AmpR promoter: bla
   8496..9356    +  CDS            AmpR: β-lactamase; bla; confers resistance to ampicillin, carbenicillin, and related antibiotics
   9527..10115   +  rep_origin     ori: high-copy-number ColE1/pMB1/pBR322/pUC origin of replication
  10298..10390   +  CDS            lacI (fragment): lac repressor; lacI; The lac repressor binds to the lac operator to inhibit transcription in E. coli. This inhibition can be relieved by adding lactose or isopropyl-β-D-thiogalactopyranoside (IPTG).
  10403..10424   +  protein_bind   CAP binding site: CAP binding activates transcription in the presence of cAMP. E. coli catabolite activator protein
  10439..10469   +  promoter       lac promoter: promoter for the E. coli lac operon
  10477..10493   +  protein_bind   lac operator: The lac repressor binds to the lac operator to inhibit transcription in E. coli. This inhibition can be relieved by adding lactose or isopropyl-β-D-thiogalactopyranoside (IPTG). lac repressor encoded by lacI
  10538..10556   +  promoter       T3 promoter: promoter for bacteriophage T3 RNA polymerase
>Addgene plasmid #142373 | TFORF2655 | addgene full sequence | sequence record 397175 | Addgene NGS Result
TTAATGTAGTCTTATGCAATACTCTTGTAGTCTTGCAACATGGTAACGATGAGTTAGCAACATGCCTTAC
AAGGAGAGAAAAAGCACCGTGCATGCCGATTGGTGGAAGTAAGGTGGTACGATCGTGCCTTATTAGGAAG
GCAACAGACGGGTCTGACATGGATTGGACGAACCACTGAATTGCCGCATTGCAGAGATATTGTATTTAAG
TGCCTAGCTCGATACATAAACGGGTCTCTCTGGTTAGACCAGATCTGAGCCTGGGAGCTCTCTGGCTAAC
TAGGGAACCCACTGCTTAAGCCTCAATAAAGCTTGCCTTGAGTGCTTCAAGTAGTGTGTGCCCGTCTGTT
GTGTGACTCTGGTAACTAGAGATCCCTCAGACCCTTTTAGTCAGTGTGGAAAATCTCTAGCAGTGGCGCC
CGAACAGGGACTTGAAAGCGAAAGGGAAACCAGAGGAGCTCTCTCGACGCAGGACTCGGCTTGCTGAAGC
GCGCACGGCAAGAGGCGAGGGGCGGCGACTGGTGAGTACGCCAAAAATTTTGACTAGCGGAGGCTAGAAG
GAGAGAGATGGGTGCGAGAGCGTCAGTATTAAGCGGGGGAGAATTAGATCGCGATGGGAAAAAATTCGGT
TAAGGCCAGGGGGAAAGAAAAAATATAAATTAAAACATATAGTATGGGCAAGCAGGGAGCTAGAACGATT
CGCAGTTAATCCTGGCCTGTTAGAAACATCAGAAGGCTGTAGACAAATACTGGGACAGCTACAACCATCC
CTTCAGACAGGATCAGAAGAACTTAGATCATTATATAATACAGTAGCAACCCTCTATTGTGTGCATCAAA
GGATAGAGATAAAAGACACCAAGGAAGCTTTAGACAAGATAGAGGAAGAGCAAAACAAAAGTAAGACCAC
CGCACAGCAAGCGGCCGCTGATCTTCAGACCTGGAGGAGGAGATATGAGGGACAATTGGAGAAGTGAATT
ATATAAATATAAAGTAGTAAAAATTGAACCATTAGGAGTAGCACCCACCAAGGCAAAGAGAAGAGTGGTG
CAGAGAGAAAAAAGAGCAGTGGGAATAGGAGCTTTGTTCCTTGGGTTCTTGGGAGCAGCAGGAAGCACTA
TGGGCGCAGCGTCAATGACGCTGACGGTACAGGCCAGACAATTATTGTCTGGTATAGTGCAGCAGCAGAA
CAATTTGCTGAGGGCTATTGAGGCGCAACAGCATCTGTTGCAACTCACAGTCTGGGGCATCAAGCAGCTC
CAGGCAAGAATCCTGGCTGTGGAAAGATACCTAAAGGATCAACAGCTCCTGGGGATTTGGGGTTGCTCTG
GAAAACTCATTTGCACCACTGCTGTGCCTTGGAATGCTAGTTGGAGTAATAAATCTCTGGAACAGATTTG
GAATCACACGACCTGGATGGAGTGGGACAGAGAAATTAACAATTACACAAGCTTAATACACTCCTTAATT
GAAGAATCGCAAAACCAGCAAGAAAAGAATGAACAAGAATTATTGGAATTAGATAAATGGGCAAGTTTGT
GGAATTGGTTTAACATAACAAATTGGCTGTGGTATATAAAATTATTCATAATGATAGTAGGAGGCTTGGT
AGGTTTAAGAATAGTTTTTGCTGTACTTTCTATAGTGAATAGAGTTAGGCAGGGATATTCACCATTATCG
TTTCAGACCCACCTCCCAACCCCGAGGGGACCCATGCATTGCATCTCAATTAGTCAGCAACCAGGTGTGG
AAAGTCCCCAGGCTCCCCAGCAGGCAGAAGTATGCAAAGCATGCGTCTCAATTAGTCAGCAACCATAGTC
CCGCCCCTAACTCCGCCCATCCCGCCCCTAACTCCGCCCAGTTCCGCCCATTCTCCGCCCCATGGCTGAC
TAATTTTTTTTATTTATGCAGAGGCCGAGGCCGCCTCGGCCTCTGAGCTATTCCAGAAGTAGTGAGGAGG
CTTTTTTGGAGGCCTAGGCTTTTGCAAAAAGCTTTCTAGAGGTACCACCGGAGCTTACCATGACCGAGTA
CAAGCCCACGGTGCGCCTCGCCACCCGCGACGACGTCCCCAGGGCCGTACGCACCCTCGCCGCCGCGTTC
GCCGACTACCCCGCCACGCGCCACACCGTCGATCCGGACCGCCACATCGAGCGGGTCACCGAGCTGCAAG
AACTCTTCCTCACGCGCGTCGGGCTCGACATCGGCAAGGTGTGGGTCGCGGACGACGGCGCCGCCGTGGC
GGTCTGGACCACGCCGGAGAGCGTCGAAGCGGGGGCGGTGTTCGCCGAGATCGGCCCGCGCATGGCCGAG
TTGAGCGGTTCCCGGCTGGCCGCGCAGCAACAGATGGAAGGCCTCCTGGCGCCGCACCGGCCCAAGGAGC
CCGCGTGGTTCCTGGCCACCGTCGGCGTCTCGCCCGACCACCAGGGCAAGGGTCTGGGCAGCGCCGTCGT
GCTCCCCGGAGTGGAGGCGGCCGAGCGCGCCGGGGTGCCCGCCTTCCTGGAGACCTCCGCGCCCCGCAAC
CTCCCCTTCTACGAGCGGCTCGGCTTCACCGTCACCGCCGACGTCGAGGTGCCCGAAGGACCGCGCACCT
GGTGCATGACCCGCAAGCCCGGTGCCAGTTAACGAATTCTAGATCTTGAGACAAATGGCAGTATTCATCC
ACAATTTTAAAAGAAAAGGGGGGATTGGGGGGTACAGTGCAGGGGAAAGAATAGTAGACATAATAGCAAC
AGACATACAAACTAAAGAATTACAAAAACAAATTACAAAAATTCAAAATTTTCGGGTTTATTACAGGGAC
AGCAGAGATCCACTTTGGCGCCGGCTCGAGGCCTGCAGGTGCAAAGATGGATAAAGTTTTAAACAGAGAG
GAATCTTTGCAGCTAATGGACCTTCTAGGTCTTGAAAGGAGTGGGAATTGGCTCCGGTGCCCGTCAGTGG
GCAGAGCGCACATCGCCCACAGTCCCCGAGAAGTTGGGGGGAGGGGTCGGCAATTGAACCGGTGCCTAGA
GAAGGTGGCGCGGGGTAAACTGGGAAAGTGATGTCGTGTACTGGCTCCGCCTTTTTCCCGAGGGTGGGGG
AGAACCGTATATAAGTGCAGTAGTCGCCGTGAACGTTCTTTTTCGCAACGGGTTTGCCGCCAGAACACAG
GTAAGTGCCGTGTGTGGTTCCCGCGGGCCTGGCCTCTTTACGGGTTATGGCCCTTGCGTGCCTTGAATTA
CTTCCACCTGGCTGCAGTACGTGATTCTTGATCCCGAGCTTCGGGTTGGAAGTGGGTGGGAGAGTTCGAG
GCCTTGCGCTTAAGGAGCCCCTTCGCCTCGTGCTTGAGTTGAGGCCTGGCCTGGGCGCTGGGGCCGCCGC
GTGCGAATCTGGTGGCACCTTCGCGCCTGTCTCGCTGCTTTCGATAAGTCTCTAGCCATTTAAAATTTTT
GATGACCTGCTGCGACGCTTTTTTTCTGGCAAGATAGTCTTGTAAATGCGGGCCAAGATCTGCACACTGG
TATTTCGGTTTTTGGGGCCGCGGGCGGCGACGGGGCCCGTGCGTCCCAGCGCACATGTTCGGCGAGGCGG
GGCCTGCGAGCGCGGCCACCGAGAATCGGACGGGGGTAGTCTCAAGCTGGCCGGCCTGCTCTGGTGCCTG
GCCTCGCGCCGCCGTGTATCGCCCCGCCCTGGGCGGCAAGGCTGGCCCGGTCGGCACCAGTTGCGTGAGC
GGAAAGATGGCCGCTTCCCGGCCCTGCTGCAGGGAGCTCAAAATGGAGGACGCGGCGCTCGGGAGAGCGG
GCGGGTGAGTCACCCACACAAAGGAAAAGGGCCTTTCCGTCCTCAGCCGTCGCTTCATGTGACTCCACGG
AGTACCGGGCGCCGTCCAGGCACCTCGATTAGTTCTCGAGCTTTTGGAGTACGTCGTCTTTAGGTTGGGG
GGAGGGGTTTTATGCGATGGAGTTTCCCCACACTGAGTGGGTGGAGACTGAAGTTAGGCCAGCTTGGCAC
TTGATGTAATTCTCCTTGGAATTTGCCCTTTTTGAGTTTGGATCTTGGTTCATTCTCAAGCCTCAGACAG
TGGTTCAAAGTTTTTTTCTTCCATTTCAGGTGTCGTGAGGCTAGCACCGCCACCATGGAACAGTTCCGCC
ACTTGCCAATGCCTTTCCACTGGAAGCAGGAAGAACTCAAGTTTAAGACAGGCTTGCGGAGGCTGCAGCA
CCGAGTAGGGGAGATCCACCTTCTCCGAGAAGCCCTGCAGAAGGGGGCTGAGGCTGGCCAAGTGTCTCTG
CACAGCTTGATAGAAACTCCTGCTAATGGGACTGGGCCAAGTGAGGCCCTGGCCATGCTACTGCAGGAGA
CCACTGGAGAGCTAGAGGCAGCCAAAGCCCTAGTGCTGAAGAGGATCCAGATTTGGAAACGGCAGCAGCA
GCTGGCAGGGAATGGCGCACCGTTTGAGGAGAGCCTGGCCCCACTCCAGGAGAGGTGTGAAAGCCTGGTG
GACATTTATTCCCAGCTACAGCAGGAGGTAGGGGCGGCTGGTGGGGAGCTTGAGCCCAAGACCCGGGCAT
CGCTGACTGGCCGGCTGGATGAAGTCCTGAGAACCCTCGTCACCAGTTGCTTCCTGGTGGAGAAGCAGCC
CCCCCAGGTACTGAAGACTCAGACCAAGTTCCAGGCTGGAGTTCGATTCCTGTTGGGCTTGAGGTTCCTG
GGGGCCCCAGCCAAGCCTCCGCTGGTCAGGGCCGACATGGTGACAGAGAAGCAGGCGCGGGAGCTGAGTG
TGCCTCAGGGTCCTGGGGCTGGAGCAGAAAGCACTGGAGAAATCATCAACAACACTGTGCCCTTGGAGAA
CAGCATTCCTGGGAACTGCTGCTCTGCCCTGTTCAAGAACCTGCTTCTCAAGAAGATCAAGCGGTGTGAG
CGGAAGGGCACTGAGTCTGTCACAGAGGAGAAGTGCGCTGTGCTCTTCTCTGCCAGCTTCACACTTGGCC
CCGGCAAACTCCCCATCCAGCTCCAGGCCCTGTCTCTGCCCCTGGTGGTCATCGTCCATGGCAACCAAGA
CAACAATGCCAAAGCCACTATCCTGTGGGACAATGCCTTCTCTGAGATGGACCGCGTGCCCTTTGTGGTG
GCTGAGCGGGTGCCCTGGGAGAAGATGTGTGAAACTCTGAACCTGAAGTTCATGGCTGAGGTGGGGACCA
ACCGGGGGCTGCTCCCAGAGCACTTCCTCTTCCTGGCCCAGAAGATCTTCAATGACAACAGCCTCAGTAT
GGAGGCCTTCCAGCACCGTTCTGTGTCCTGGTCGCAGTTCAACAAGGAGATCCTGCTGGGCCGTGGCTTC
ACCTTTTGGCAGTGGTTTGATGGTGTCCTGGACCTCACCAAACGCTGTCTCCGGAGCTACTGGTCTGACC
GGCTGATCATTGGCTTCATCAGCAAACAGTACGTTACTAGCCTTCTTCTCAATGAGCCCGACGGAACCTT
TCTCCTCCGCTTCAGCGACTCAGAGATTGGGGGCATCACCATTGCCCATGTCATCCGGGGCCAGGATGGC
TCTCCACAGATAGAGAACATCCAGCCATTCTCTGCCAAAGACCTGTCCATTCGCTCACTGGGGGACCGAA
TCCGGGATCTTGCTCAGCTCAAAAATCTCTATCCCAAGAAGCCCAAGGATGAGGCTTTCCGGAGCCACTA
CAAGCCTGAACAGATGGGTAAGGATGGCAGGGGTTATGTCCCAGCTACCATCAAGATGACCGTGGAAAGG
GACCAACCACTTCCTACCCCAGAGCTCCAGATGCCTACCATGGTGCCTTCTTATGACCTTGGAATGGCCC
CTGATTCCTCCATGAGCATGCAGCTTGGCCCAGATATGGTGCCCCAGGTGTACCCACCACACTCTCACTC
CATCCCCCCGTATCAAGGCCTCTCCCCAGAAGAATCAGTCAACGTGTTGTCAGCCTTCCAGGAGCCTCAC
CTGCAGATGCCCCCCAGCCTGGGCCAGATGAGCCTGCCCTTTGACCAGCCTCACCCCCAGGGCCTGCTGC
CGTGCCAGCCTCAGGAGCATGCTGTGTCCAGCCCTGACCCCCTGCTCTGCTCAGATGTGACCATGGTGGA
AGACAGCTGCCTGAGCCAGCCAGTGACAGCGTTTCCTCAGGGCACTTGGATTGGTGAAGACATATTCCCT
CCTCTGCTGCCTCCCACTGAACAGGACCTCACTAAGCTTCTCCTGGAGGGGCAAGGGGAGTCGGGGGGAG
GGTCCTTGGGGGCACAGCCCCTCCTGCAGCCCTCCCACTATGGGCAATCTGGGATCTCAATGTCCCACAT
GGACCTAAGGGCCAACCCCAGTTGGTAGTAATGAACTAGTCCGTAACTTGAAAGTATTTCGATTTCTTGG
CTTTATATATCTTGTGGAAAGGACGATGTTACGATGAGCAGCTAATTGAGACGCGTTAAGTCGACAATCA
ACCTCTGGATTACAAAATTTGTGAAAGATTGACTGGTATTCTTAACTATGTTGCTCCTTTTACGCTATGT
GGATACGCTGCTTTAATGCCTTTGTATCATGCTATTGCTTCCCGTATGGCTTTCATTTTCTCCTCCTTGT
ATAAATCCTGGTTGCTGTCTCTTTATGAGGAGTTGTGGCCCGTTGTCAGGCAACGTGGCGTGGTGTGCAC
TGTGTTTGCTGACGCAACCCCCACTGGTTGGGGCATTGCCACCACCTGTCAGCTCCTTTCCGGGACTTTC
GCTTTCCCCCTCCCTATTGCCACGGCGGAACTCATCGCCGCCTGCCTTGCCCGCTGCTGGACAGGGGCTC
GGCTGTTGGGCACTGACAATTCCGTGGTGTTGTCGGGGAAATCATCGTCCTTTCCTTGGCTGCTCGCCTG
TGTTGCCACCTGGATTCTGCGCGGGACGTCCTTCTGCTACGTCCCTTCGGCCCTCAATCCAGCGGACCTT
CCTTCCCGCGGCCTGCTGCCGGCTCTGCGGCCTCTTCCGCGTCTTCGCCTTCGCCCTCAGACGAGTCGGA
TCTCCCTTTGGGCCGCCTCCCCGCGTCGACTTTAAGACCAATGACTTACAAGGCAGCTGTAGATCTTAGC
CACTTTTTAAAAGAAAAGGGGGGACTGGAAGGGCTAATTCACTCCCAACGAAGACAAGATCTGCTTTTTG
CTTGTACTGGGTCTCTCTGGTTAGACCAGATCTGAGCCTGGGAGCTCTCTGGCTAACTAGGGAACCCACT
GCTTAAGCCTCAATAAAGCTTGCCTTGAGTGCTTCAAGTAGTGTGTGCCCGTCTGTTGTGTGACTCTGGT
AACTAGAGATCCCTCAGACCCTTTTAGTCAGTGTGGAAAATCTCTAGCAGTACGTATAGTAGTTCATGTC
ATCTTATTATTCAGTATTTATAACTTGCAAAGAAATGAATATCAGAGAGTGAGAGGAACTTGTTTATTGC
AGCTTATAATGGTTACAAATAAAGCAATAGCATCACAAATTTCACAAATAAAGCATTTTTTTCACTGCAT
TCTAGTTGTGGTTTGTCCAAACTCATCAATGTATCTTATCATGTCTGGCTCTAGCTATCCCGCCCCTAAC
TCCGCCCATCCCGCCCCTAACTCCGCCCAGTTCCGCCCATTCTCCGCCCCATGGCTGACTAATTTTTTTT
ATTTATGCAGAGGCCGAGGCCGCCTCGGCCTCTGAGCTATTCCAGAAGTAGTGAGGAGGCTTTTTTGGAG
GCCTAGGGACGTACCCAATTCGCCCTATAGTGAGTCGTATTACGCGCGCTCACTGGCCGTCGTTTTACAA
CGTCGTGACTGGGAAAACCCTGGCGTTACCCAACTTAATCGCCTTGCAGCACATCCCCCTTTCGCCAGCT
GGCGTAATAGCGAAGAGGCCCGCACCGATCGCCCTTCCCAACAGTTGCGCAGCCTGAATGGCGAATGGG
[124 nt withheld, positions 7910-8033]
C
[91 nt withheld, positions 8035-8125]
A
[49 nt withheld, positions 8127-8175]
CCTTTGACGTTGGAGTCCACGTTCTTT
[37 nt withheld, positions 8203-8239]
ACCCTATCTCGGTCTATTCTTTTGATTTATAAGGGATTTTGCCGATTTCGGCCTATTGGTTAAAAAATGA
GCTGATTTAACAAAAATTTAACGCGAATTTTAACAAAATATTAACGCTTACAATTTAGGTGGCACTTTTC
GGGGAAATGTGCGCGGAACCCCTATTTGTTTATTTTTCTAAATACATTCAAATATGTATCCGCTCATGAG
ACAATAACCCTGATAAATGCTTCAATAATATTGAAAAAGGAAGAGTATGAGTATTCAACATTTCCGTGTC
GCCCTTATTCCCTTTTTTGCGGCATTTTGCCTTCCTGTTTTTGCTCACCCAGAAACGCTGGTGAAAGTAA
AAGATGCTGAAGATCAGTTGGGTGCACGAGTGGGTTACATCGAACTGGATCTCAACAGCGGTAAGATCCT
TGAGAGTTTTCGCCCCGAAGAACGTTTTCCAATGATGAGCACTTTTAAAGTTCTGCTATGTGGCGCGGTA
TTATCCCGTATTGACGCCGGGCAAGAGCAACTCGGTCGCCGCATACACTATTCTCAGAATGACTTGGTTG
AGTACTCACCAGTCACAGAAAAGCATCTTACGGATGGCATGACAGTAAGAGAATTATGCAGTGCTGCCAT
AACCATGAGTGATAACACTGCGGCCAACTTACTTCTGACAACGATCGGAGGACCGAAGGAGCTAACCGCT
TTTTTGCACAACATGGGGGATCATGTAACTCGCCTTGATCGTTGGGAACCGGAGCTGAATGAAGCCATAC
CAAACGACGAGCGTGACACCACGATGCCTGTAGCAATGGCAACAACGTTGCGCAAACTATTAACTGGCGA
ACTACTTACTCTAGCTTCCCGGCAACAATTAATAGACTGGATGGAGGCGGATAAAGTTGCAGGACCACTT
CTGCGCTCGGCCCTTCCGGCTGGCTGGTTTATTGCTGATAAATCTGGAGCCGGTGAGCGTGGGTCTCGCG
GTATCATTGCAGCACTGGGGCCAGATGGTAAGCCCTCCCGTATCGTAGTTATCTACACGACGGGGAGTCA
GGCAACTATGGATGAACGAAATAGACAGATCGCTGAGATAGGTGCCTCACTGATTAAGCATTGGTAACTG
TCAGACCAAGTTTACTCATATATACTTTAGATTGATTTAAAACTTCATTTTTAATTTAAAAGGATCTAGG
TGAAGATCCTTTTTGATAATCTCATGACCAAAATCCCTTAACGTGAGTTTTCGTTCCACTGAGCGTCAGA
CCCCGTAGAAAAGATCAAAGGATCTTCTTGAGATCCTTTTTTTCTGCGCGTAATCTGCTGCTTGCAAACA
AAAAAACCACCGCTACCAGCGGTGGTTTGTTTGCCGGATCAAGAGCTACCAACTCTTTTTCCGAAGGTAA
CTGGCTTCAGCAGAGCGCAGATACCAAATACTGTTCTTCTAGTGTAGCCGTAGTTAGGCCACCACTTCAA
GAACTCTGTAGCACCGCCTACATACCTCGCTCTGCTAATCCTGTTACCAGTGGCTGCTGCCAGTGGCGAT
AAGTCGTGTCTTACCGGGTTGGACTCAAGACGATAGTTACCGGATAAGGCGCAGCGGTCGGGCTGAACGG
GGGGTTCGTGCACACAGCCCAGCTTGGAGCGAACGACCTACACCGAACTGAGATACCTACAGCGTGAGCT
ATGAGAAAGCGCCACGCTTCCCGAAGGGAGAAAGGCGGACAGGTATCCGGTAAGCGGCAGGGTCGGAACA
GGAGAGCGCACGAGGGAGCTTCCAGGGGGAAACGCCTGGTATCTTTATAGTCCTGTCGGGTTTCGCCACC
TCTGACTTGAGCGTCGATTTTTGTGATGCTCGTCAGGGGGGCGGAGCCTATGGAAAAACGCCAGCAACGC
GGCCTTTTTACGGTTCCTGGCCTTTTGCTGGCCTTTTGCTCACATGTTCTTTCCTGCGTTATCCCCTGAT
TCTGTGGATAACCGTATTACCGCCTTTGAGTGAGCTGATACCGCTCGCCGCAGCCGAACGACCGAGCGCA
GCGAGTCAGTGAGCGAGGAAGCGGAAGAGCGCCCAATACGCAAACCGCCTCTCCCCGCGCGTTGGCCGAT
TCATTAATGCAGCTGGCACGACAGGTTTCCCGACTGGAAAGCGGGCAGTGAGCGCAACGCAATTAATGTG
AGTTAGCTCACTCATTAGGCACCCCAGGCTTTACACTTTATGCTTCCGGCTCGTATGTTGTGTGGAATTG
TGAGCGGATAACAATTTCACACAGGAAACAGCTATGACCATGATTACGCCAAGCGCGCAATTAACCCTCA
CTAAAGGGAACAAAAGCTGGAGCTGCAAGC
