>Addgene plasmid #142373 | TFORF2655 | depositor partial sequence | sequence record 279257 | Insert
ACCGCCACCATGGAACAGTTCCGCCACTTGCCAATGCCTTTCCACTGGAAGCAGGAAGAACTCAAGTTTA
AGACAGGCTTGCGGAGGCTGCAGCACCGAGTAGGGGAGATCCACCTTCTCCGAGAAGCCCTGCAGAAGGG
GGCTGAGGCTGGCCAAGTGTCTCTGCACAGCTTGATAGAAACTCCTGCTAATGGGACTGGGCCAAGTGAG
GCCCTGGCCATGCTACTGCAGGAGACCACTGGAGAGCTAGAGGCAGCCAAAGCCCTAGTGCTGAAGAGGA
TCCAGATTTGGAAACGGCAGCAGCAGCTGGCAGGGAATGGCGCACCGTTTGAGGAGAGCCTGGCCCCACT
CCAGGAGAGGTGTGAAAGCCTGGTGGACATTTATTCCCAGCTACAGCAGGAGGTAGGGGCGGCTGGTGGG
GAGCTTGAGCCCAAGACCCGGGCATCGCTGACTGGCCGGCTGGATGAAGTCCTGAGAACCCTCGTCACCA
GTTGCTTCCTGGTGGAGAAGCAGCCCCCCCAGGTACTGAAGACTCAGACCAAGTTCCAGGCTGGAGTTCG
ATTCCTGTTGGGCTTGAGGTTCCTGGGGGCCCCAGCCAAGCCTCCGCTGGTCAGGGCCGACATGGTGACA
GAGAAGCAGGCGCGGGAGCTGAGTGTGCCTCAGGGTCCTGGGGCTGGAGCAGAAAGCACTGGAGAAATCA
TCAACAACACTGTGCCCTTGGAGAACAGCATTCCTGGGAACTGCTGCTCTGCCCTGTTCAAGAACCTGCT
TCTCAAGAAGATCAAGCGGTGTGAGCGGAAGGGCACTGAGTCTGTCACAGAGGAGAAGTGCGCTGTGCTC
TTCTCTGCCAGCTTCACACTTGGCCCCGGCAAACTCCCCATCCAGCTCCAGGCCCTGTCTCTGCCCCTGG
TGGTCATCGTCCATGGCAACCAAGACAACAATGCCAAAGCCACTATCCTGTGGGACAATGCCTTCTCTGA
GATGGACCGCGTGCCCTTTGTGGTGGCTGAGCGGGTGCCCTGGGAGAAGATGTGTGAAACTCTGAACCTG
AAGTTCATGGCTGAGGTGGGGACCAACCGGGGGCTGCTCCCAGAGCACTTCCTCTTCCTGGCCCAGAAGA
TCTTCAATGACAACAGCCTCAGTATGGAGGCCTTCCAGCACCGTTCTGTGTCCTGGTCGCAGTTCAACAA
GGAGATCCTGCTGGGCCGTGGCTTCACCTTTTGGCAGTGGTTTGATGGTGTCCTGGACCTCACCAAACGC
TGTCTCCGGAGCTACTGGTCTGACCGGCTGATCATTGGCTTCATCAGCAAACAGTACGTTACTAGCCTTC
TTCTCAATGAGCCCGACGGAACCTTTCTCCTCCGCTTCAGCGACTCAGAGATTGGGGGCATCACCATTGC
CCATGTCATCCGGGGCCAGGATGGCTCTCCACAGATAGAGAACATCCAGCCATTCTCTGCCAAAGACCTG
TCCATTCGCTCACTGGGGGACCGAATCCGGGATCTTGCTCAGCTCAAAAATCTCTATCCCAAGAAGCCCA
AGGATGAGGCTTTCCGGAGCCACTACAAGCCTGAACAGATGGGTAAGGATGGCAGGGGTTATGTCCCAGC
TACCATCAAGATGACCGTGGAAAGGGACCAACCACTTCCTACCCCAGAGCTCCAGATGCCTACCATGGTG
CCTTCTTATGACCTTGGAATGGCCCCTGATTCCTCCATGAGCATGCAGCTTGGCCCAGATATGGTGCCCC
AGGTGTACCCACCACACTCTCACTCCATCCCCCCGTATCAAGGCCTCTCCCCAGAAGAATCAGTCAACGT
GTTGTCAGCCTTCCAGGAGCCTCACCTGCAGATGCCCCCCAGCCTGGGCCAGATGAGCCTGCCCTTTGAC
CAGCCTCACCCCCAGGGCCTGCTGCCGTGCCAGCCTCAGGAGCATGCTGTGTCCAGCCCTGACCCCCTGC
TCTGCTCAGATGTGACCATGGTGGAAGACAGCTGCCTGAGCCAGCCAGTGACAGCGTTTCCTCAGGGCAC
TTGGATTGGTGAAGACATATTCCCTCCTCTGCTGCCTCCCACTGAACAGGACCTCACTAAGCTTCTCCTG
GAGGGGCAAGGGGAGTCGGGGGGAGGGTCCTTGGGGGCACAGCCCCTCCTGCAGCCCTCCCACTATGGGC
AATCTGGGATCTCAATGTCCCACATGGACCTAAGGGCCAACCCCAGTTGGTAGTAATGAACTAGTCCGTA
ACTTGAAAGTATTTCGATTTCTTGGCTTTATATATCTTGTGGAAAGGACGATGTTACGATGAGCAGCTAA
TTGAG
