>Addgene plasmid #142373 | TFORF2655 | depositor partial sequence | sequence record 279258 | Barcode
TGTTACGATGAGCAGCTAATTGAG
